>Addgene plasmid #180446 | pTCF7 HLA-B*07:02 | addgene full sequence | sequence record 355789 | Addgene NGS Result
AGATCTCGATCCCGCGAAATTAATACGACTCACTATAGGGGAATTGTGAGCGGATAACAATTCCCCTCTA
GAAATAATTTTGTTTAACTTTAAGAAGGAGATATACATATG
[810 nt withheld, positions 112-921]
ACCCTGAGATGGGAGCCGTCTTCCCAGTCCGGATCCCTGCATCATATTCTGGATGCACAGAAAATGGTGT
GGAATCATCGTTAAAAGCTTGCGGCCGCACTCGAGCACCACCACCACCACCACTGAGATCCGGCTGCTAA
CAAAGCCCGAAAGGAAGCTGAGTTGGCTGCTGCCACCGCTGAGCAATAACTAGCATAACCCCTTGGGGCC
TCTAAACGGGTCTTGAGGGGTTTTTTGCTGAAAGGAGGAACTATATCCGGATTGGCGAATGGG
[124 nt withheld, positions 1195-1318]
C
[91 nt withheld, positions 1320-1410]
A
[49 nt withheld, positions 1412-1460]
CCTTTGACGTTGGAGTCCACGTTCTTT
[37 nt withheld, positions 1488-1524]
ACCCTATCTCGGTCTATTCTTTTGATTTATAAGGGATTTTGCCGATTTCGGCCTATTGGTTAAAAAATGA
GCTGATTTAACAAAAATTTAACGCGAATTTTAACAAAATATTAACGCTTACAATTTAGGTGGCACTTTTC
GGGGAAATGTGCGCGGAACCCCTATTTGTTTATTTTTCTAAATACATTCAAATATGTATCCGCTCATGAA
TTAATTCTTAGAAAAACTCATCGAGCATCAAATGAAACTGCAATTTATTCATATCAGGATTATCAATACC
ATATTTTTGAAAAAGCCGTTTCTGTAATGAAGGAGAAAACTCACCGAGGCAGTTCCATAGGATGGCAAGA
TCCTGGTATCGGTCTGCGATTCCGACTCGTCCAACATCAATACAACCTATTAATTTCCCCTCGTCAAAAA
TAAGGTTATCAAGTGAGAAATCACCATGAGTGACGACTGAATCCGGTGAGAATGGCAAAAGTTTATGCAT
TTCTTTCCAGACTTGTTCAACAGGCCAGCCATTACGCTCGTCATCAAAATCACTCGCATCAACCAAACCG
TTATTCATTCGTGATTGCGCCTGAGCGAGACGAAATACGCGATCGCTGTTAAAAGGACAATTACAAACAG
GAATCGAATGCAACCGGCGCAGGAACACTGCCAGCGCATCAACAATATTTTCACCTGAATCAGGATATTC
TTCTAATACCTGGAATGCTGTTTTCCCGGGGATCGCAGTGGTGAGTAACCATGCATCATCAGGAGTACGG
ATAAAATGCTTGATGGTCGGAAGAGGCATAAATTCCGTCAGCCAGTTTAGTCTGACCATCTCATCTGTAA
CATCATTGGCAACGCTACCTTTGCCATGTTTCAGAAACAACTCTGGCGCATCGGGCTTCCCATACAATCG
ATAGATTGTCGCACCTGATTGCCCGACATTATCGCGAGCCCATTTATACCCATATAAATCAGCATCCATG
TTGGAATTTAATCGCGGCCTAGAGCAAGACGTTTCCCGTTGAATATGGCTCATAACACCCCTTGTATTAC
TGTTTATGTAAGCAGACAGTTTTATTGTTCATGACCAAAATCCCTTAACGTGAGTTTTCGTTCCACTGAG
CGTCAGACCCCGTAGAAAAGATCAAAGGATCTTCTTGAGATCCTTTTTTTCTGCGCGTAATCTGCTGCTT
GCAAACAAAAAAACCACCGCTACCAGCGGTGGTTTGTTTGCCGGATCAAGAGCTACCAACTCTTTTTCCG
AAGGTAACTGGCTTCAGCAGAGCGCAGATACCAAATACTGTCCTTCTAGTGTAGCCGTAGTTAGGCCACC
ACTTCAAGAACTCTGTAGCACCGCCTACATACCTCGCTCTGCTAATCCTGTTACCAGTGGCTGCTGCCAG
TGGCGATAAGTCGTGTCTTACCGGGTTGGACTCAAGACGATAGTTACCGGATAAGGCGCAGCGGTCGGGC
TGAACGGGGGGTTCGTGCACACAGCCCAGCTTGGAGCGAACGACCTACACCGAACTGAGATACCTACAGC
GTGAGCTATGAGAAAGCGCCACGCTTCCCGAAGGGAGAAAGGCGGACAGGTATCCGGTAAGCGGCAGGGT
CGGAACAGGAGAGCGCACGAGGGAGCTTCCAGGGGGAAACGCCTGGTATCTTTATAGTCCTGTCGGGTTT
CGCCACCTCTGACTTGAGCGTCGATTTTTGTGATGCTCGTCAGGGGGGCGGAGCCTATGGAAAAACGCCA
GCAACGCGGCCTTTTTACGGTTCCTGGCCTTTTGCTGGCCTTTTGCTCACATGTTCTTTCCTGCGTTATC
CCCTGATTCTGTGGATAACCGTATTACCGCCTTTGAGTGAGCTGATACCGCTCGCCGCAGCCGAACGACC
GAGCGCAGCGAGTCAGTGAGCGAGGAAGCGGAAGAGCGCCTGATGCGGTATTTTCTCCTTACGCATCTGT
GCGGTATTTCACACCGCAATGGTGCACTCTCAGTACAATCTGCTCTGATGCCGCATAGTTAAGCCAGTAT
ACACTCCGCTATCGCTACGTGACTGGGTCATGGCTGCGCCCCGACACCCGCCAACACCCGCTGACGCGCC
CTGACGGGCTTGTCTGCTCCCGGCATCCGCTTACAGACAAGCTGTGACCGTCTCCGGGAGCTGCATGTGT
CAGAGGTTTTCACCGTCATCACCGAAACGCGCGAGGCAGCTGCGGTAAAGCTCATCAGCGTGGTCGTGAA
GCGATTCACAGATGTCTGCCTGTTCATCCGCGTCCAGCTCGTTGAGTTTCTCCAGAAGCGTTAATGTCTG
GCTTCTGATAAAGCGGGCCATGTTAAGGGCGGTTTTTTCCTGTTTGGTCACTGATGCCTCCGTGTAAGGG
GGATTTCTGTTCATGGGGGTAATGATACCGATGAAACGAGAGAGGATGCTCACGATACGGGTTACTGATG
ATGAACATGCCCGGTTACTGGAACGTTGTGAGGGTAAACAACTGGCGGTATGGATGCGGCGGGACCAGAG
AAAAATCACTCAGGGTCAATGCCAGCGCTTCGTTAATACAGATGTAGGTGTTCCACAGGGTAGCCAGCAG
CATCCTGCGATGCAGATCCGGAACATAATGGTGCAGGGCGCTGACTTCCGCGTTTCCAGACTTTACGAAA
CACGGAAACCGAAGACCATTCATGTTGTTGCTCAGGTCGCAGACGTTTTGCAGCAGCAGTCGCTTCACGT
TCGCTCGCGTATCGGTGATTCATTCTGCTAACCAGTAAGGCAACCCCGCCAGCCTAGCCGGGTCCTCAAC
GACAGGAGCACGATCATGCGCACCCGTGGGGCCGCCATGCCGGCGATAATGGCCTGCTTCTCGCCGAAAC
GTTTGGTGGCGGGACCAGTGACGAAGGCTTGAGCGAGGGCGTGCAAGATTCCGAATACCGCAAGCGACAG
GCCGATCATCGTCGCGCTCCAGCGAAAGCGGTCCTCGCCGAAAATGACCCAGAGCGCTGCCGGCACCTGT
CCTACGAGTTGCATGATAAAGAAGACAGTCATAAGTGCGGCGACGATAGTCATGCCCCGCGCCCACCGGA
AGGAGCTGACTGGGTTGAAGGCTCTCAAGGGCATCGGTCGAGATCCCGGTGCCTAATGAGTGAGCTAACT
TACATTAATTGCGTTGCGCTCACTGCCCGCTTTCCAGTCGGGAAACCTGTCGTGCCAGCTGCATTAATGA
ATCGGCCAACGCGCGGGGAGAGGCGGTTTGCGTATTGGGCGCCAGGGTGGTTTTTCTTTTCACCAGTGAG
ACGGGCAACAGCTGATTGCCCTTCACCGCCTGGCCCTGAGAGAGTTGCAGCAAGCGGTCCACGCTGGTTT
GCCCCAGCAGGCGAAAATCCTGTTTGATGGTGGTTAACGGCGGGATATAACATGAGCTGTCTTCGGTATC
GTCGTATCCCACTACCGAGATATCCGCACCAACGCGCAGCCCGGACTCGGTAATGGCGCGCATTGCGCCC
AGCGCCATCTGATCGTTGGCAACCAGCATCGCAGTGGGAACGATGCCCTCATTCAGCATTTGCATGGTTT
GTTGAAAACCGGACATGGCACTCCAGTCGCCTTCCCGTTCCGCTATCGGCTGAATTTGATTGCGAGTGAG
ATATTTATGCCAGCCAGCCAGACGCAGACGCGCCGAGACAGAACTTAATGGGCCCGCTAACAGCGCGATT
TGCTGGTGACCCAATGCGACCAGATGCTCCACGCCCAGTCGCGTACCGTCTTCATGGGAGAAAATAATAC
TGTTGATGGGTGTCTGGTCAGAGACATCAAGAAATAACGCCGGAACATTAGTGCAGGCAGCTTCCACAGC
AATGGCATCCTGGTCATCCAGCGGATAGTTAATGATCAGCCCACTGACGCGTTGCGCGAGAAGATTGTGC
ACCGCCGCTTTACAGGCTTCGACGCCGCTTCGTTCTACCATCGACACCACCACGCTGGCACCCAGTTGAT
CGGCGCGAGATTTAATCGCCGCGACAATTTGCGACGGCGCGTGCAGGGCCAGACTGGAGGTGGCAACGCC
AATCAGCAACGACTGTTTGCCCGCCAGTTGTTGTGCCACGCGGTTGGGAATGTAATTCAGCTCCGCCATC
GCCGCTTCCACTTTTTCCCGCGTTTTCGCAGAAACGTGGCTGGCCTGGTTCACCACGCGGGAAACGGTCT
GATAAGAGACACCGGCATACTCTGCGACATCGTATAACGTTACTGGTTTCACATTCACCACCCTGAATTG
ACTCTCTTCCGGGCGCTATCATGCCATACCGCGAAAGGTTTTGCGCCATTCGATGGTGTCCGGGATCTCG
ACGCTCTCCCTTATGCGACTCCTGCATTAGGAAGCAGCCCAGTAGTAGGTTGAGGCCGTTGAGCACCGCC
GCCGCAAGGAATGGTGCATGCAAGGAGATGGCGCCCAACAGTCCCCCGGCCACGGGGCCTGCCACCATAC
CCACGCCGAAACAAGCGCTCATGAGCCCGAAGTGGCGAGCCCGATCTTCCCCATCGGTGATGTCGGCGAT
ATAGGCGCCAGCAACCGCACCTGTGGCGCCGGTGATGCCGGCCACGATGCGTCCGGCGTAGAGGATCG
Features (pLannotate 1.2.2; 19 found; start..end, strand, type, name):
     21..39      +  promoter       T7 promoter: promoter for bacteriophage T7 RNA polymerase
     40..64      +  protein_bind   lac operator: The lac repressor binds to the lac operator to inhibit transcription in E. coli. This inhibition can be relieved by adding lactose or isopropyl-β-D-thiogalactopyranoside (IPTG). lac repressor encoded by lacI
     79..101     +  RBS            RBS: efficient ribosome binding site from bacteriophage T7 gene 10 (Olins and Rangwala, 1989)
    112..951     +  CDS            HLA-B (fragment) (sequence partly withheld): HLAB_HUMAN - Also known as HLAB. Experimental evidence at protein level: Swiss-Prot protein existence level 1. Allele B*67:01: Displays peptides sharing a common signature motif, namely a Pro residue at position 2 and Leu anchor residue at the C-terminus. From Homo sapiens (Human).
   1027..1044    +  CDS            9xHis (fragment): 9xHis affinity tag
   1054..1103    +  CDS            SET1 (fragment): solubility-enhancement tag derived from T7 phage gene 10B
   1111..1158    +  terminator     T7 terminator: transcription terminator for bacteriophage T7 RNA polymerase
   1195..1623    +  rep_origin     f1 ori (sequence partly withheld): f1 bacteriophage origin of replication; arrow indicates direction of (+) strand synthesis
   1676..1733    +  promoter       AmpR promoter (fragment): bla
   1742..2557    -  CDS            KanR: aminoglycoside phosphotransferase; aph(3')-Ia; confers resistance to kanamycin in bacteria or G418 (Geneticin®) in eukaryotes
   2679..3267    +  rep_origin     ori: high-copy-number ColE1/pMB1/pBR322/pUC origin of replication
   3453..3592    -  misc_feature   bom: basis of mobility region from pBR322
   3694..3885    -  CDS            rop: Rop protein, which maintains plasmids at low copy number; rop
   3902..4282    +  CDS            YPB1_ECOLX: Protein predicted: Swiss-Prot protein existence level 4. From Escherichia coli.
   4354..4645    -  CDS            TcR (fragment): tetracycline efflux protein; tet; confers resistance to tetracycline
   4660..4681    -  protein_bind   CAP binding site: CAP binding activates transcription in the presence of cAMP. E. coli catabolite activator protein
   4694..5776    -  CDS            lacI: lac repressor; lacI; The lac repressor binds to the lac operator to inhibit transcription in E. coli. This inhibition can be relieved by adding lactose or isopropyl-β-D-thiogalactopyranoside (IPTG).
   5777..5854    -  promoter       lacI promoter: lacI
   5862..6141    -  CDS            TcR (fragment): tetracycline efflux protein; tet; confers resistance to tetracycline
