>Addgene plasmid #180446 | pTCF7 HLA-B*07:02 | depositor full sequence | sequence record 357369 | pTCF7 HLA-B*07:02 sequence 6146 bps
AGATCTCGATCCCGCGAAATTAATACGACTCACTATAGGGGAATTGTGAGCGGATAACAATTCCCCTCTA
GAAATAATTTTGTTTAACTTTAAGAAGGAGATATACATATG
[810 nt withheld, positions 112-921]
ACCCTGAGATGGGAGCCGTCTTCCCAGTCCGGATCCCTGCATCATATTCTGGATGCACAGAAAATGGTGT
GGAATCATCGTTAAAAGCTTGCGGCCGCACTCGAGCACCACCACCACCACCACTGAGATCCGGCTGCTAA
CAAAGCCCGAAAGGAAGCTGAGTTGGCTGCTGCCACCGCTGAGCAATAACTAGCATAACCCCTTGGGGCC
TCTAAACGGGTCTTGAGGGGTTTTTTGCTGAAAGGAGGAACTATATCCGGATTGGCGAATGGG
[124 nt withheld, positions 1195-1318]
C
[91 nt withheld, positions 1320-1410]
A
[49 nt withheld, positions 1412-1460]
CCTTTGACGTTGGAGTCCACGTTCTTT
[37 nt withheld, positions 1488-1524]
ACCCTATCTCGGTCTATTCTTTTGATTTATAAGGGATTTTGCCGATTTCGGCCTATTGGTTAAAAAATGA
GCTGATTTAACAAAAATTTAACGCGAATTTTAACAAAATATTAACGTTTACAATTTCAGGTGGCACTTTT
CGGGGAAATGTGCGCGGAACCCCTATTTGTTTATTTTTCTAAATACATTCAAATATGTATCCGCTCATGA
ATTAATTCTTAGAAAAACTCATCGAGCATCAAATGAAACTGCAATTTATTCATATCAGGATTATCAATAC
CATATTTTTGAAAAAGCCGTTTCTGTAATGAAGGAGAAAACTCACCGAGGCAGTTCCATAGGATGGCAAG
ATCCTGGTATCGGTCTGCGATTCCGACTCGTCCAACATCAATACAACCTATTAATTTCCCCTCGTCAAAA
ATAAGGTTATCAAGTGAGAAATCACCATGAGTGACGACTGAATCCGGTGAGAATGGCAAAAGTTTATGCA
TTTCTTTCCAGACTTGTTCAACAGGCCAGCCATTACGCTCGTCATCAAAATCACTCGCATCAACCAAACC
GTTATTCATTCGTGATTGCGCCTGAGCGAGACGAAATACGCGATCGCTGTTAAAAGGACAATTACAAACA
GGAATCGAATGCAACCGGCGCAGGAACACTGCCAGCGCATCAACAATATTTTCACCTGAATCAGGATATT
CTTCTAATACCTGGAATGCTGTTTTCCCGGGGATCGCAGTGGTGAGTAACCATGCATCATCAGGAGTACG
GATAAAATGCTTGATGGTCGGAAGAGGCATAAATTCCGTCAGCCAGTTTAGTCTGACCATCTCATCTGTA
ACATCATTGGCAACGCTACCTTTGCCATGTTTCAGAAACAACTCTGGCGCATCGGGCTTCCCATACAATC
GATAGATTGTCGCACCTGATTGCCCGACATTATCGCGAGCCCATTTATACCCATATAAATCAGCATCCAT
GTTGGAATTTAATCGCGGCCTAGAGCAAGACGTTTCCCGTTGAATATGGCTCATAACACCCCTTGTATTA
CTGTTTATGTAAGCAGACAGTTTTATTGTTCATGACCAAAATCCCTTAACGTGAGTTTTCGTTCCACTGA
GCGTCAGACCCCGTAGAAAAGATCAAAGGATCTTCTTGAGATCCTTTTTTTCTGCGCGTAATCTGCTGCT
TGCAAACAAAAAAACCACCGCTACCAGCGGTGGTTTGTTTGCCGGATCAAGAGCTACCAACTCTTTTTCC
GAAGGTAACTGGCTTCAGCAGAGCGCAGATACCAAATACTGTCCTTCTAGTGTAGCCGTAGTTAGGCCAC
CACTTCAAGAACTCTGTAGCACCGCCTACATACCTCGCTCTGCTAATCCTGTTACCAGTGGCTGCTGCCA
GTGGCGATAAGTCGTGTCTTACCGGGTTGGACTCAAGACGATAGTTACCGGATAAGGCGCAGCGGTCGGG
CTGAACGGGGGGTTCGTGCACACAGCCCAGCTTGGAGCGAACGACCTACACCGAACTGAGATACCTACAG
CGTGAGCTATGAGAAAGCGCCACGCTTCCCGAAGGGAGAAAGGCGGACAGGTATCCGGTAAGCGGCAGGG
TCGGAACAGGAGAGCGCACGAGGGAGCTTCCAGGGGGAAACGCCTGGTATCTTTATAGTCCTGTCGGGTT
TCGCCACCTCTGACTTGAGCGTCGATTTTTGTGATGCTCGTCAGGGGGGCGGAGCCTATGGAAAAACGCC
AGCAACGCGGCCTTTTTACGGTTCCTGGCCTTTTGCTGGCCTTTTGCTCACATGTTCTTTCCTGCGTTAT
CCCCTGATTCTGTGGATAACCGTATTACCGCCTTTGAGTGAGCTGATACCGCTCGCCGCAGCCGAACGAC
CGAGCGCAGCGAGTCAGTGAGCGAGGAAGCGGAAGAGCGCCTGATGCGGTATTTTCTCCTTACGCATCTG
TGCGGTATTTCACACCGCATATATGGTGCACTCTCAGTACAATCTGCTCTGATGCCGCATAGTTAAGCCA
GTATACACTCCGCTATCGCTACGTGACTGGGTCATGGCTGCGCCCCGACACCCGCCAACACCCGCTGACG
CGCCCTGACGGGCTTGTCTGCTCCCGGCATCCGCTTACAGACAAGCTGTGACCGTCTCCGGGAGCTGCAT
GTGTCAGAGGTTTTCACCGTCATCACCGAAACGCGCGAGGCAGCTGCGGTAAAGCTCATCAGCGTGGTCG
TGAAGCGATTCACAGATGTCTGCCTGTTCATCCGCGTCCAGCTCGTTGAGTTTCTCCAGAAGCGTTAATG
TCTGGCTTCTGATAAAGCGGGCCATGTTAAGGGCGGTTTTTTCCTGTTTGGTCACTGATGCCTCCGTGTA
AGGGGGATTTCTGTTCATGGGGGTAATGATACCGATGAAACGAGAGAGGATGCTCACGATACGGGTTACT
GATGATGAACATGCCCGGTTACTGGAACGTTGTGAGGGTAAACAACTGGCGGTATGGATGCGGCGGGACC
AGAGAAAAATCACTCAGGGTCAATGCCAGCGCTTCGTTAATACAGATGTAGGTGTTCCACAGGGTAGCCA
GCAGCATCCTGCGATGCAGATCCGGAACATAATGGTGCAGGGCGCTGACTTCCGCGTTTCCAGACTTTAC
GAAACACGGAAACCGAAGACCATTCATGTTGTTGCTCAGGTCGCAGACGTTTTGCAGCAGCAGTCGCTTC
ACGTTCGCTCGCGTATCGGTGATTCATTCTGCTAACCAGTAAGGCAACCCCGCCAGCCTAGCCGGGTCCT
CAACGACAGGAGCACGATCATGCGCACCCGTGGGGCCGCCATGCCGGCGATAATGGCCTGCTTCTCGCCG
AAACGTTTGGTGGCGGGACCAGTGACGAAGGCTTGAGCGAGGGCGTGCAAGATTCCGAATACCGCAAGCG
ACAGGCCGATCATCGTCGCGCTCCAGCGAAAGCGGTCCTCGCCGAAAATGACCCAGAGCGCTGCCGGCAC
CTGTCCTACGAGTTGCATGATAAAGAAGACAGTCATAAGTGCGGCGACGATAGTCATGCCCCGCGCCCAC
CGGAAGGAGCTGACTGGGTTGAAGGCTCTCAAGGGCATCGGTCGAGATCCCGGTGCCTAATGAGTGAGCT
AACTTACATTAATTGCGTTGCGCTCACTGCCCGCTTTCCAGTCGGGAAACCTGTCGTGCCAGCTGCATTA
ATGAATCGGCCAACGCGCGGGGAGAGGCGGTTTGCGTATTGGGCGCCAGGGTGGTTTTTCTTTTCACCAG
TGAGACGGGCAACAGCTGATTGCCCTTCACCGCCTGGCCCTGAGAGAGTTGCAGCAAGCGGTCCACGCTG
GTTTGCCCCAGCAGGCGAAAATCCTGTTTGATGGTGGTTAACGGCGGGATATAACATGAGCTGTCTTCGG
TATCGTCGTATCCCACTACCGAGATATCCGCACCAACGCGCAGCCCGGACTCGGTAATGGCGCGCATTGC
GCCCAGCGCCATCTGATCGTTGGCAACCAGCATCGCAGTGGGAACGATGCCCTCATTCAGCATTTGCATG
GTTTGTTGAAAACCGGACATGGCACTCCAGTCGCCTTCCCGTTCCGCTATCGGCTGAATTTGATTGCGAG
TGAGATATTTATGCCAGCCAGCCAGACGCAGACGCGCCGAGACAGAACTTAATGGGCCCGCTAACAGCGC
GATTTGCTGGTGACCCAATGCGACCAGATGCTCCACGCCCAGTCGCGTACCGTCTTCATGGGAGAAAATA
ATACTGTTGATGGGTGTCTGGTCAGAGACATCAAGAAATAACGCCGGAACATTAGTGCAGGCAGCTTCCA
CAGCAATGGCATCCTGGTCATCCAGCGGATAGTTAATGATCAGCCCACTGACGCGTTGCGCGAGAAGATT
GTGCACCGCCGCTTTACAGGCTTCGACGCCGCTTCGTTCTACCATCGACACCACCACGCTGGCACCCAGT
TGATCGGCGCGAGATTTAATCGCCGCGACAATTTGCGACGGCGCGTGCAGGGCCAGACTGGAGGTGGCAA
CGCCAATCAGCAACGACTGTTTGCCCGCCAGTTGTTGTGCCACGCGGTTGGGAATGTAATTCAGCTCCGC
CATCGCCGCTTCCACTTTTTCCCGCGTTTTCGCAGAAACGTGGCTGGCCTGGTTCACCACGCGGGAAACG
GTCTGATAAGAGACACCGGCATACTCTGCGACATCGTATAACGTTACTGGTTTCACATTCACCACCCTGA
ATTGACTCTCTTCCGGGCGCTATCATGCCATACCGCGAAAGGTTTTGCGCCATTCGATGGTGTCCGGGAT
CTCGACGCTCTCCCTTATGCGACTCCTGCATTAGGAAGCAGCCCAGTAGTAGGTTGAGGCCGTTGAGCAC
CGCCGCCGCAAGGAATGGTGCATGCAAGGAGATGGCGCCCAACAGTCCCCCGGCCACGGGGCCTGCCACC
ATACCCACGCCGAAACAAGCGCTCATGAGCCCGAAGTGGCGAGCCCGATCTTCCCCATCGGTGATGTCGG
CGATATAGGCGCCAGCAACCGCACCTGTGGCGCCGGTGATGCCGGCCACGATGCGTCCGGCGTAGAGGAT
CG
Features (pLannotate 1.2.2; 19 found; start..end, strand, type, name):
     21..39      +  promoter       T7 promoter: promoter for bacteriophage T7 RNA polymerase
     40..64      +  protein_bind   lac operator: The lac repressor binds to the lac operator to inhibit transcription in E. coli. This inhibition can be relieved by adding lactose or isopropyl-β-D-thiogalactopyranoside (IPTG). lac repressor encoded by lacI
     79..101     +  RBS            RBS: efficient ribosome binding site from bacteriophage T7 gene 10 (Olins and Rangwala, 1989)
    112..951     +  CDS            HLA-B (fragment) (sequence partly withheld): HLAB_HUMAN - Also known as HLAB. Experimental evidence at protein level: Swiss-Prot protein existence level 1. Allele B*67:01: Displays peptides sharing a common signature motif, namely a Pro residue at position 2 and Leu anchor residue at the C-terminus. From Homo sapiens (Human).
   1027..1044    +  CDS            9xHis (fragment): 9xHis affinity tag
   1054..1103    +  CDS            SET1 (fragment): solubility-enhancement tag derived from T7 phage gene 10B
   1111..1158    +  terminator     T7 terminator: transcription terminator for bacteriophage T7 RNA polymerase
   1195..1650    +  rep_origin     f1 ori (sequence partly withheld): f1 bacteriophage origin of replication; arrow indicates direction of (+) strand synthesis
   1677..1734    +  promoter       AmpR promoter (fragment): bla
   1743..2558    -  CDS            KanR: aminoglycoside phosphotransferase; aph(3')-Ia; confers resistance to kanamycin in bacteria or G418 (Geneticin®) in eukaryotes
   2680..3268    +  rep_origin     ori: high-copy-number ColE1/pMB1/pBR322/pUC origin of replication
   3454..3596    -  misc_feature   bom: basis of mobility region from pBR322
   3698..3889    -  CDS            rop: Rop protein, which maintains plasmids at low copy number; rop
   3906..4286    +  CDS            YPB1_ECOLX: Protein predicted: Swiss-Prot protein existence level 4. From Escherichia coli.
   4358..4649    -  CDS            TcR (fragment): tetracycline efflux protein; tet; confers resistance to tetracycline
   4664..4685    -  protein_bind   CAP binding site: CAP binding activates transcription in the presence of cAMP. E. coli catabolite activator protein
   4698..5780    -  CDS            lacI: lac repressor; lacI; The lac repressor binds to the lac operator to inhibit transcription in E. coli. This inhibition can be relieved by adding lactose or isopropyl-β-D-thiogalactopyranoside (IPTG).
   5781..5858    -  promoter       lacI promoter: lacI
   5866..6145    -  CDS            TcR (fragment): tetracycline efflux protein; tet; confers resistance to tetracycline
