[The description below was written by a language model from this plasmid's Addgene catalogue record and pLannotate feature annotations shown in this document.]
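Description:
pTCF7 HLA-B*07:02 is a bacterial expression plasmid built on the Novagen pET24a+ backbone for producing a soluble form of the human MHC class I heavy chain HLA-B*07:02 in E. coli. It is selected with kanamycin through the aph(3')-Ia KanR gene and replicates from a ColE1/pBR322-type origin. The accompanying rop gene and bom region are consistent with the low copy number listed in the record. An f1 origin is also present, along with short remnants of pBR322 tetracycline-resistance sequence that are non-functional backbone fragments.

The HLA-B coding fragment (about 840 bp) sits downstream of a T7 promoter, lac operator and the T7 gene 10 ribosome binding site, and is followed by the T7 terminator. The plasmid-borne lacI gene supplies repressor, so transcription is held off until IPTG induction in a host that provides T7 RNA polymerase; the depositor recommends BL21(DE3). According to the record, the transmembrane domain has been replaced by an enzymatic biotinylation site, the C-terminal BSP41 tag. This tag is not annotated in the feature tables but presumably lies in the gap just after the HLA-B fragment. The backbone's His-tag sequence is annotated further downstream, and the record does not say whether it is translated as part of the protein. The automated annotation text mentions a different HLA-B allele only as part of the generic database entry.

The two sequence records (6,142 and 6,146 nt) give essentially the same map. The depositor's comments link the protein to visualising antigen-specific T cells, a use in which site-specific biotinylation typically allows refolded peptide–MHC complexes to be assembled into multimers.
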