Addgene plasmid #180446: pTCF7 HLA-B*07:02
Purpose: E. coli expression of soluble MHC protein
Depositing lab: John Altman. Depositing organization: Emory University.
Backbone
  Vector backbone: pET24a+
  Backbone manufacturer: Novagen
  Vector type: Bacterial Expression
Growth in bacteria
  Bacterial resistance: Kanamycin, 50 μg/mL
  Growth temperature: 37°C
  Growth strain: DH5alpha
  Copy number: Low Copy
Gene/Insert
  Gene/Insert name: HLA-B*07:02
  Species: H. sapiens (human)
  Mutation: Replacement of transmembrane domain with enzymatic biotinylation site
  Tag / fusion protein: BSP41 (C terminal on insert)
  Cloning method: Restriction Enzyme; 5′ cloning site Unknown (unknown if destroyed)
Terms and licenses: Academic/Nonprofit Terms; Industry Terms: Not Available to Industry
Depositor comments: https://www.ebi.ac.uk/ipd/imgt/hla/alleles/allele/?accession=HLA00132 provides allele sequence data. For detailed protocols of expression, purification and use to visualize antigen-specific T cells, please refer to Altman and Davis (2016) Curr. Protoc. Immunol. doi.org/10.1002/cpim.14. We recommend the E. coli BL21(DE3) strain for expression.
How to cite: pTCF7 HLA-B*07:02 was a gift from John Altman (Addgene plasmid # 180446 ; http://n2t.net/addgene:180446 ; RRID:Addgene_180446)
